Addgene plasmid #251110: pAT2978-(PB3-Puro-EGFP_7xU6-sgRNA-5xPBSa [MED1-Rank2_PC3 DM_AT_sg-234-240])
Purpose: Expression multiple sgRNAs
Depositing lab: Chia-Lin Wei. Depositing organization: University of Washington. Publication: Extrachromosomal DNA associates with nuclear condensates and reorganizes chromatin structures to enhance oncogenic transcription. Taghbalout A, Tung CH, Clow PA, Tjong H, Wang P, Wong CH, Mao DD, Maurya R, Huang MF, Ngan CY, Kim AH, Wei CL. Cancer Cell. 2025 Dec 8;43(12):2191-2205.e6. doi: 10.1016/j.ccell.2025.08.008. Epub 2025 Sep 18. PubMed 40972571.
Backbone
  Vector backbone: piggyBac
  Vector type: Mammalian Expression
  Selectable markers: Puromycin
Growth in bacteria
  Bacterial resistance: Ampicillin, 100 μg/mL
  Growth temperature: 30°C
  Growth strain: NEB Stable
  Copy number: High Copy
Gene/Insert
  Gene/Insert name: sgRNAs
  gRNA/shRNA sequence: Unspecified
  Species: H. sapiens (human)
  Mutation: N/A
  Cloning method: Gateway Cloning
Terms and licenses: Academic/Nonprofit Terms; Industry Terms: Not Available to Industry
How to cite: pAT2978-(PB3-Puro-EGFP_7xU6-sgRNA-5xPBSa [MED1-Rank2_PC3 DM_AT_sg-234-240]) was a gift from Chia-Lin Wei (Addgene plasmid # 251110 ; http://n2t.net/addgene:251110 ; RRID:Addgene_251110)
