[The description below was written by a language model from this plasmid's Addgene catalogue record and pLannotate feature annotations shown in this document.]
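Description:
pAT2978-(PB3-Puro-EGFP_7xU6-sgRNA-5xPBSa [MED1-Rank2_PC3 DM_AT_sg-234-240]) is a piggyBac-based mammalian expression plasmid of about 10.7 kb, built to deliver an array of seven single guide RNAs from one construct. It is maintained in E. coli through a high-copy ColE1/pUC-type origin with ampicillin selection (AmpR). The annotation also detects a full NeoR/KanR open reading frame, along with fragments of ccdB, lacZα, lacI and Tn5 transposase. These appear to be backbone or Gateway-vector remnants rather than functional payload. The piggyBac terminal repeats implied by the backbone name are not picked up in the feature table, and a short "AAV2 ITR" hit is probably a spurious match.

The payload sits between attB1 and attB2 sites, consistent with the recorded Gateway assembly. It comprises seven tandem units, each with a human U6 RNA polymerase III promoter driving an S. pyogenes Cas9-type guide. In every unit the scaffold is annotated as two separated fragments. This fits the "5xPBSa" in the name, which suggests that Pumilio/PUF-binding sites are added to the scaffold so that PUF-fused effector or imaging proteins can be recruited, although the record does not explicitly say so. The spacer sequences are unspecified. The name points to guides 234–240 directed at a human target set labelled MED1-Rank2 in PC3 cells.

Oriented divergently from the array, a mouse PGK promoter drives PuroR followed directly by EGFP, terminated by a bGH polyadenylation signal, allowing puromycin selection and fluorescent tracking of cells carrying the construct. The construct is intended for multiplexed sgRNA expression in human cells. Stable genomic integration would presumably depend on piggyBac transposase supplied separately, and Cas9 or dCas9 is likewise not encoded here.
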