Features (pLannotate 1.2.2; 43 found; start..end, strand, type, name):
      2..94      +  CDS            lacI (fragment): lac repressor; lacI; The lac repressor binds to the lac operator to inhibit transcription in E. coli. This inhibition can be relieved by adding lactose or isopropyl-β-D-thiogalactopyranoside (IPTG).
    107..128     +  protein_bind   CAP binding site: CAP binding activates transcription in the presence of cAMP. E. coli catabolite activator protein
    143..173     +  promoter       lac promoter: promoter for the E. coli lac operon
    177..199     +  protein_bind   lac operator (fragment): The lac repressor binds to the lac operator to inhibit transcription in E. coli. This inhibition can be relieved by adding lactose or isopropyl-β-D-thiogalactopyranoside (IPTG). lac repressor encoded by lacI
    242..260     +  promoter       T3 promoter: promoter for bacteriophage T3 RNA polymerase
    630..854     -  polyA_signal   bGH poly(A) signal: bovine growth hormone polyadenylation signal
    882..1601    -  CDS            EGFP: the original enhanced GFP (Yang et al., 1996) mammalian codon-optimized
   1608..2204    -  CDS            PuroR (fragment): puromycin N-acetyltransferase; pac from Streptomyces; confers resistance to puromycin
   2224..2723    -  promoter       PGK promoter: mouse phosphoglycerate kinase 1 promoter
   2741..2765    +  protein_bind   attB1: mutant version of attB; recombination site for the Gateway® BP reaction BP Clonase™
   2780..3020    +  promoter       U6 promoter: RNA polymerase III promoter for human U6 snRNA
   3068..3135    +  misc_RNA       tracrRNA (fragment): trans-activating CRISPR RNA for the Streptococcus pyogenes CRISPR/Cas9 system
   3217..3259    +  misc_RNA       gRNA scaffold (fragment): guide RNA scaffold for the Streptococcus pyogenes CRISPR/Cas9 system
   3321..3561    +  promoter       U6 promoter: RNA polymerase III promoter for human U6 snRNA
   3608..3675    +  misc_RNA       tracrRNA (fragment): trans-activating CRISPR RNA for the Streptococcus pyogenes CRISPR/Cas9 system
   3757..3799    +  misc_RNA       gRNA scaffold (fragment): guide RNA scaffold for the Streptococcus pyogenes CRISPR/Cas9 system
   3866..4106    +  promoter       U6 promoter: RNA polymerase III promoter for human U6 snRNA
   4154..4221    +  misc_RNA       tracrRNA (fragment): trans-activating CRISPR RNA for the Streptococcus pyogenes CRISPR/Cas9 system
   4303..4345    +  misc_RNA       gRNA scaffold (fragment): guide RNA scaffold for the Streptococcus pyogenes CRISPR/Cas9 system
   4411..4651    +  promoter       U6 promoter: RNA polymerase III promoter for human U6 snRNA
   4699..4766    +  misc_RNA       tracrRNA (fragment): trans-activating CRISPR RNA for the Streptococcus pyogenes CRISPR/Cas9 system
   4848..4890    +  misc_RNA       gRNA scaffold (fragment): guide RNA scaffold for the Streptococcus pyogenes CRISPR/Cas9 system
   4958..5198    +  promoter       U6 promoter: RNA polymerase III promoter for human U6 snRNA
   5246..5313    +  misc_RNA       tracrRNA (fragment): trans-activating CRISPR RNA for the Streptococcus pyogenes CRISPR/Cas9 system
   5395..5437    +  misc_RNA       gRNA scaffold (fragment): guide RNA scaffold for the Streptococcus pyogenes CRISPR/Cas9 system
   5506..5746    +  promoter       U6 promoter: RNA polymerase III promoter for human U6 snRNA
   5793..5860    +  misc_RNA       tracrRNA (fragment): trans-activating CRISPR RNA for the Streptococcus pyogenes CRISPR/Cas9 system
   5942..5984    +  misc_RNA       gRNA scaffold (fragment): guide RNA scaffold for the Streptococcus pyogenes CRISPR/Cas9 system
   6054..6294    +  promoter       U6 promoter: RNA polymerase III promoter for human U6 snRNA
   6342..6409    +  misc_RNA       tracrRNA (fragment): trans-activating CRISPR RNA for the Streptococcus pyogenes CRISPR/Cas9 system
   6491..6533    +  misc_RNA       gRNA scaffold (fragment): guide RNA scaffold for the Streptococcus pyogenes CRISPR/Cas9 system
   6596..6619    +  repeat_region  AAV2 ITR (fragment): inverted terminal repeat of adeno-associated virus serotype 2 inverted
   6662..6686    -  protein_bind   attB2: mutant version of attB; recombination site for the Gateway® BP reaction BP Clonase™
   7039..7057    -  promoter       T7 promoter: promoter for bacteriophage T7 RNA polymerase
   7060..7207    +  CDS            lacZα (fragment): LacZα fragment of β-galactosidase; lacZ fragment
   7217..7520    +  CDS            ccdB (fragment): CcdB, a bacterial toxin that poisons DNA gyrase; ccdB; Plasmids containing the ccdB gene cannot be propagated in standard E. coli strains.
   7568..7837    +  CDS            tnpA (fragment): TN5P_ECOLX - Also known as tnp. Experimental evidence at protein level: Swiss-Prot protein existence level 1. Mediates transposition of transposon Tn5 by a 'cut and paste' mechanism. First, the monomeric transposase binds the 19 bp inverted DNA repeats flanking the transposon. Then, dimerization of the DNA- bound transposase creates a synaptic DNA complex. After nicking of the first DNA strand, excision of the transposon proceeds through a series of intermediates. The transposase then mediates the insertion of the transposon at a new site by strand transfer. The activity of the wild- type tran
   7869..8663    +  CDS            NeoR/KanR: aminoglycoside phosphotransferase from Tn5; aph(3')-II (or nptII); confers resistance to neomycin, kanamycin, and G418 (Geneticin®)
   8684..8734    -  misc_feature   bom (fragment): basis of mobility region from pBR322
   8761..8820    +  promoter       AmpR promoter (fragment): bla
   8913..9773    -  CDS            AmpR: β-lactamase; bla; confers resistance to ampicillin, carbenicillin, and related antibiotics
   9774..9826    -  promoter       AmpR promoter (fragment): bla
   9897..10485   +  rep_origin     ori: high-copy-number ColE1/pMB1/pBR322/pUC origin of replication
>Addgene plasmid #251110 | pAT2978-(PB3-Puro-EGFP_7xU6-sgRNA-5xPBSa [MED1-Rank2_PC3 DM_AT_sg-234-240]) | addgene full sequence | sequence record 499686 | Addgene NGS Result
AGCGCCCAATACGCAAACCGCCTCTCCCCGCGCGTTGGCCGATTCATTAATGCAGCTGGCACGACAGGTT
TCCCGACTGGAAAGCGGGCAGTGAGCGCAACGCAATTAATGTGAGTTAGCTCACTCATTAGGCACCCCAG
GCTTTACACTTTATGCTTCCGGCTCGTATGTTGTGTGGAATTGTGAGCGGATAACAATTTCACACAGGAA
ACAGCTATGACCATGATTACGCCAAGCTCAGAATTAACCCTCACTAAAGGGACTAGTCCTGCAGGTTTAA
ACGAATTCGCCCTTTTAACCCTAGAAAGATAGTCTGCGTAAAATTGACGCATGCATTCTTGAAATATTGC
TCTCTCTTTCTAAATAGCGCGAATCCGTCGCTGTGCATTTAGGACATCTCAGTCGCCGCTTGGAGCTCCC
GTGAGGCGTGCTTGTCAATGCGGTAAGTGTCACTGATTTTGAACTATAACGACCGCGTGAGTCAAAATGA
CGCATGATTATCTTTTACGTGACTTTTAAGATTTAACTCATACGATAATTATATTGTTATTTCATGTTCT
ACTTACGTGATAACTTATTATATATATATTTTCTTGTTATAGATATCAACTAGAATGCTAGCTCAGAAGC
CATAGAGCCCACCGCATCCCCAGCATGCCTGCTATTGTCTTCCCAATCCTCCCCCTTGCTGTCCTGCCCC
ACCCCACCCCCCAGAATAGAATGACACCTACTCAGACAATGCGATGCAATTTCCTCATTTTATTAGGAAA
GGACAGTGGGAGTGGCACCTTCCAGGGTCAAGGAAGGCACGGGGGAGGGGCAAACAACAGATGGCTGGCA
ACTAGAAGGCACAGTCGAGGCTGATCAGCGAGCTCTAGAGCTTACTTGTACAGCTCGTCCATGCCGAGAG
TGATCCCGGCGGCGGTCACGAACTCCAGCAGGACCATGTGATCGCGCTTCTCGTTGGGGTCTTTGCTCAG
GGCGGACTGGGTGCTCAGGTAGTGGTTGTCGGGCAGCAGCACGGGGCCGTCGCCGATGGGGGTGTTCTGC
TGGTAGTGGTCGGCGAGCTGCACGCTGCCGTCCTCGATGTTGTGGCGGATCTTGAAGTTCACCTTGATGC
CGTTCTTCTGCTTGTCGGCCATGATATAGACGTTGTGGCTGTTGTAGTTGTACTCCAGCTTGTGCCCCAG
GATGTTGCCGTCCTCCTTGAAGTCGATGCCCTTCAGCTCGATGCGGTTCACCAGGGTGTCGCCCTCGAAC
TTCACCTCGGCGCGGGTCTTGTAGTTGCCGTCGTCCTTGAAGAAGATGGTGCGCTCCTGGACGTAGCCTT
CGGGCATGGCGGACTTGAAGAAGTCGTGCTGCTTCATGTGGTCGGGGTAGCGGCTGAAGCACTGCACGCC
GTAGGTCAGGGTGGTCACGAGGGTGGGCCAGGGCACGGGCAGCTTGCCGGTGGTGCAGATGAACTTCAGG
GTCAGCTTGCCGTAGGTGGCATCGCCCTCGCCCTCGCCGGACACGCTGAACTTGTGGCCGTTTACGTCGC
CGTCCAGCTCGACCAGGATGGGCACCACCCCGGTGAACAGCTCCTCGCCCTTGCTCACCATGGAAGTGGC
ACCGGGCTTGCGGGTCATGCACCAGGTGCGCGGTCCTTCGGGCACCTCGACGTCGGCGGTGACGGTGAAG
CCGAGCCGCTCGTAGAAGGGGAGGTTGCGGGGCGCGGAGGTCTCCAGGAAGGCGGGCACCCCGGCGCGCT
CGGCCGCCTCCACTCCGGGGAGCACGACGGCGCTGCCCAGACCCTTGCCCTGGTGGTCGGGCGAGACGCC
GACGGTGGCCAGGAACCACGCGGGCTCCTTGGGCCGGTGCGGCGCCAGGAGGCCTTCCATCTGTTGCTGC
GCGGCCAGCCGGGAACCGCTCAACTCGGCCATGCGCGGGCCGATCTCGGCGAACACCGCCCCCGCTTCGA
CGCTCTCCGGCGTGGTCCAGACCGCCACCGCGGCGCCGTCGTCCGCGACCCACACCTTGCCGATGTCGAG
CCCGACGCGCGTGAGGAAGAGTTCTTGCAGCTCGGTGACCCGCTCGATGTGGCGGTCCGGATCGACGGTG
TGGCGCGTGGCGGGGTAGTCGGCGAACGCGGCGGCGAGGGTGCGTACGGCCCTGGGGACGTCGTCGCGGG
TGGCGAGGCGCACCGTGGGCTTGTACTCGGTCATGGTGGCGTTGGCTGCAGGTCGAAAGGCCCGGAGATG
AGGAAGAGGAGAACAGCGCGGCAGACGTGCGCTTTTGAAGCGTGCAGAATGCCGGGCCTCCGGAGGACCT
TCGGGCGCCCGCCCCGCCCCTGAGCCCGCCCCTGAGCCCGCCCCCGGACCCACCCCTTCCCAGCCTCTGA
GCCCAGAAAGCGAAGGAGCAAAGCTGCTATTGGCCGCTGCCCCAAAGGCCTACCCGCTTCCATTGCTCAG
CGGTGCTGTCCATCTGCACGAGACTAGTGAGACGTGCTACTTCCATTTGTCACGTCCTGCACGACGCGAG
CTGCGGGGCGGGGGGGAACTTCCTGACTAGGGGAGGAGTAGAAGGTGGCGCGAAGGGGCCACCAAAGAAC
GGAGCCGGTTGGCGCCTACCGGTGGATGTGGAATGTGTGCGAGGCCAGAGGCCACTTGTGTAGCGCCAAG
TGCCCAGCGGGGCTGCTAAAGCGCATGCTCCAGACTGCCTTGGGAAAAGCGCCTCCCCTACCCGGTAGAA
TTGGCGCGCCACAAGTTTGTACAAAAAAGCAGGCTCCGAATTCACCGGTGAGGGCCTATTTCCCATGATT
CCTTCATATTTGCATATACGATACAAGGCTGTTAGAGAGATAATTGGAATTAATTTGACTGTAAACACAA
AGATATTAGTACAAAATACGTGACGTAGAAAGTAATAATTTCTTGGGTAGTTTGCAGTTTTAAAATTATG
TTTTAAAATGGACTATCATATGCTTACCGTAACTTGAAAGTATTTCGATTTCTTGGCTTTATATATCTTG
TGGAAAGGACGAAACACCGCTAAGCTTAGGCCCTCTATAGTTTAAGAGCTATGCTGGAAACAGCATAGCA
AGTTTAAATAAGGCTAGTCCGTTATCAACTTGAAAAAGTGGCACCGAGTCGGTGCCAATTGCCTGTGCAG
ATTGTATGTAGCCTGTATGTAGCCTGTATGTAGCCTGTATGTAGCCTGTATGTAAGATCTTTTTTTGTTT
TAGAGCTAGAAATAGCAAGTTAAAATAAGGCTAGTCCGTAGCGCGTGCGCCAATTCTGCAGACAAATGGC
GGCGCGCCGCCTCTAGACATGTGGCGCGCCGAGGGCCTATTTCCCATGATTCCTTCATATTTGCATATAC
GATACAAGGCTGTTAGAGAGATAATTGGAATTAATTTGACTGTAAACACAAAGATATTAGTACAAAATAC
GTGACGTAGAAAGTAATAATTTCTTGGGTAGTTTGCAGTTTTAAAATTATGTTTTAAAATGGACTATCAT
ATGCTTACCGTAACTTGAAAGTATTTCGATTTCTTGGCTTTATATATCTTGTGGAAAGGACGAAACACCG
GCAAGAGACGACGTTGACAGTTTAAGAGCTATGCTGGAAACAGCATAGCAAGTTTAAATAAGGCTAGTCC
GTTATCAACTTGAAAAAGTGGCACCGAGTCGGTGCCAATTGCCTGTGCAGATTGTATGTAGCCTGTATGT
AGCCTGTATGTAGCCTGTATGTAGCCTGTATGTAAGATCTTTTTTTGTTTTAGAGCTAGAAATAGCAAGT
TAAAATAAGGCTAGTCCGTAGCGCGTGCGCCAATTCTGCAGACAAATGGCGGCGCGCCGCGGCCGCTCTA
GACATGTGGCGCGCCGAGGGCCTATTTCCCATGATTCCTTCATATTTGCATATACGATACAAGGCTGTTA
GAGAGATAATTGGAATTAATTTGACTGTAAACACAAAGATATTAGTACAAAATACGTGACGTAGAAAGTA
ATAATTTCTTGGGTAGTTTGCAGTTTTAAAATTATGTTTTAAAATGGACTATCATATGCTTACCGTAACT
TGAAAGTATTTCGATTTCTTGGCTTTATATATCTTGTGGAAAGGACGAAACACCGTTAAAAGAGCGGGCC
GTACCGTTTAAGAGCTATGCTGGAAACAGCATAGCAAGTTTAAATAAGGCTAGTCCGTTATCAACTTGAA
AAAGTGGCACCGAGTCGGTGCCAATTGCCTGTGCAGATTGTATGTAGCCTGTATGTAGCCTGTATGTAGC
CTGTATGTAGCCTGTATGTAAGATCTTTTTTTGTTTTAGAGCTAGAAATAGCAAGTTAAAATAAGGCTAG
TCCGTAGCGCGTGCGCCAATTCTGCAGACAAATGGCGGCGCGCCGCGGCCGCCTGAACATGTGGCGCGCC
GAGGGCCTATTTCCCATGATTCCTTCATATTTGCATATACGATACAAGGCTGTTAGAGAGATAATTGGAA
TTAATTTGACTGTAAACACAAAGATATTAGTACAAAATACGTGACGTAGAAAGTAATAATTTCTTGGGTA
GTTTGCAGTTTTAAAATTATGTTTTAAAATGGACTATCATATGCTTACCGTAACTTGAAAGTATTTCGAT
TTCTTGGCTTTATATATCTTGTGGAAAGGACGAAACACCGTATTCCTGCTTCCCGCACATGTTTAAGAGC
TATGCTGGAAACAGCATAGCAAGTTTAAATAAGGCTAGTCCGTTATCAACTTGAAAAAGTGGCACCGAGT
CGGTGCCAATTGCCTGTGCAGATTGTATGTAGCCTGTATGTAGCCTGTATGTAGCCTGTATGTAGCCTGT
ATGTAAGATCTTTTTTTGTTTTAGAGCTAGAAATAGCAAGTTAAAATAAGGCTAGTCCGTAGCGCGTGCG
CCAATTCTGCAGACAAATGGCGGCGCGCCGCGGCCGCTCTAGAACATGTGGCGCGCCGAGGGCCTATTTC
CCATGATTCCTTCATATTTGCATATACGATACAAGGCTGTTAGAGAGATAATTGGAATTAATTTGACTGT
AAACACAAAGATATTAGTACAAAATACGTGACGTAGAAAGTAATAATTTCTTGGGTAGTTTGCAGTTTTA
AAATTATGTTTTAAAATGGACTATCATATGCTTACCGTAACTTGAAAGTATTTCGATTTCTTGGCTTTAT
ATATCTTGTGGAAAGGACGAAACACCGCAAGTCCACGCCTAGTGAAAGTTTAAGAGCTATGCTGGAAACA
GCATAGCAAGTTTAAATAAGGCTAGTCCGTTATCAACTTGAAAAAGTGGCACCGAGTCGGTGCCAATTGC
CTGTGCAGATTGTATGTAGCCTGTATGTAGCCTGTATGTAGCCTGTATGTAGCCTGTATGTAAGATCTTT
TTTTGTTTTAGAGCTAGAAATAGCAAGTTAAAATAAGGCTAGTCCGTAGCGCGTGCGCCAATTCTGCAGA
CAAATGGCGGCGCGCCGCGGCCGCTCTAGAGACATGTGGCGCGCCGAGGGCCTATTTCCCATGATTCCTT
CATATTTGCATATACGATACAAGGCTGTTAGAGAGATAATTGGAATTAATTTGACTGTAAACACAAAGAT
ATTAGTACAAAATACGTGACGTAGAAAGTAATAATTTCTTGGGTAGTTTGCAGTTTTAAAATTATGTTTT
AAAATGGACTATCATATGCTTACCGTAACTTGAAAGTATTTCGATTTCTTGGCTTTATATATCTTGTGGA
AAGGACGAAACACCGCAGCCCCGAAATTGGCGAGGTTTAAGAGCTATGCTGGAAACAGCATAGCAAGTTT
AAATAAGGCTAGTCCGTTATCAACTTGAAAAAGTGGCACCGAGTCGGTGCCAATTGCCTGTGCAGATTGT
ATGTAGCCTGTATGTAGCCTGTATGTAGCCTGTATGTAGCCTGTATGTAAGATCTTTTTTTGTTTTAGAG
CTAGAAATAGCAAGTTAAAATAAGGCTAGTCCGTAGCGCGTGCGCCAATTCTGCAGACAAATGGCGGCGC
GCCGCGGCCGCTCTAGAGGACATGTGGCGCGCCGAGGGCCTATTTCCCATGATTCCTTCATATTTGCATA
TACGATACAAGGCTGTTAGAGAGATAATTGGAATTAATTTGACTGTAAACACAAAGATATTAGTACAAAA
TACGTGACGTAGAAAGTAATAATTTCTTGGGTAGTTTGCAGTTTTAAAATTATGTTTTAAAATGGACTAT
CATATGCTTACCGTAACTTGAAAGTATTTCGATTTCTTGGCTTTATATATCTTGTGGAAAGGACGAAACA
CCGAGATGACTGATTGAACTGCGGTTTAAGAGCTATGCTGGAAACAGCATAGCAAGTTTAAATAAGGCTA
GTCCGTTATCAACTTGAAAAAGTGGCACCGAGTCGGTGCCAATTGCCTGTGCAGATTGTATGTAGCCTGT
ATGTAGCCTGTATGTAGCCTGTATGTAGCCTGTATGTAAGATCTTTTTTTGTTTTAGAGCTAGAAATAGC
AAGTTAAAATAAGGCTAGTCCGTAGCGCGTGCGCCAATTCTGCAGACAAATGGCGGCGCGCCGCCTCTAG
AGGTACCGCGGCCGCAGGAACCCCTAGTGATGGAGTTGGGTAGATCTTTTTTTGTTTTGGCGCGCCTTAA
TTAAGAATTCGACCCAGCTTTCTTGTACAAAGTGGTTGATATCCAGCACAGTGGCGGCCGCTCGAGTCTA
GAGGGCCCGCGGTTCGAAGGCGCGCCGGCTCGACATACTAGTTAAAAGTTTTGTTACTTTATAGAAGAAA
TTTTGAGTTTTTGTTTTTTTTTAATAAATAAATAAACATAAATAAATTGTTTGTTGAATTTATTATTAGT
ATGTAAGTGTAAATATAATAAAACTTAATATCTATTCAAATTAATAAATAAACCTCGATATACAGACCGA
TAAAACACATGCGTCAATTTTACGCATGATTATCTTTAACGTACGTCACAATATGATTATCTTTCTAGGG
TTAAAAGGGCGAATTCGCGGCCGCTAAATTCAATTCGCCCTATAGTGAGTCGTATTACAATTCACTGGCC
GTCGTTTTACAACGTCGTGACTGGGAAAACCCTGGCGTTACCCAACTTAATCGCCTTGCAGCACATCCCC
CTTTCGCCAGCTGGCGTAATAGCGAAGAGGCCCGCACCGATCGCCCTTCCCAACAGTTGCGCAGCCTATA
CGTACGGCAGTTTAAGGTTTACACCTATAAAAGAGAGAGCCGTTATCGTCTGTTTGTGGATGTACAGAGT
GATATTATTGACACGCCGGGGCGACGGATGGTGATCCCCCTGGCCAGTGCACGTCTGCTGTCAGATAAAG
TCTCCCGTGAACTTTACCCGGTGGTGCATATCGGGGATGAAAGCTGGCGCATGATGACCACCGATATGGC
CAGTGTGCCGGTCTCCGTTATCGGGGAAGAAGTGGCTGATCTCAGCCACCGCGAAAATGACATCAAAAAC
GCCATTAACCTGATGTTCTGGGGAATATAAATGTCAGGCATGAGATTATCAAAAAGGATCTTCACCTAGA
TCCTTTTCACGTAGAAAGCCAGTCCGCAGAAACGGTGCTGACCCCGGATGAATGTCAGCTACTGGGCTAT
CTGGACAAGGGAAAACGCAAGCGCAAAGAGAAAGCAGGTAGCTTGCAGTGGGCTTACATGGCGATAGCTA
GACTGGGCGGTTTTATGGACAGCAAGCGAACCGGAATTGCCAGCTGGGGCGCCCTCTGGTAAGGTTGGGA
AGCCCTGCAAAGTAAACTGGATGGCTTTCTTGCCGCCAAGGATCTGATGGCGCAGGGGATCAAGCTCTGA
TCAAGAGACAGGATGAGGATCGTTTCGCATGATTGAACAAGATGGATTGCACGCAGGTTCTCCGGCCGCT
TGGGTGGAGAGGCTATTCGGCTATGACTGGGCACAACAGACAATCGGCTGCTCTGATGCCGCCGTGTTCC
GGCTGTCAGCGCAGGGGCGCCCGGTTCTTTTTGTCAAGACCGACCTGTCCGGTGCCCTGAATGAACTGCA
AGACGAGGCAGCGCGGCTATCGTGGCTGGCCACGACGGGCGTTCCTTGCGCAGCTGTGCTCGACGTTGTC
ACTGAAGCGGGAAGGGACTGGCTGCTATTGGGCGAAGTGCCGGGGCAGGATCTCCTGTCATCTCACCTTG
CTCCTGCCGAGAAAGTATCCATCATGGCTGATGCAATGCGGCGGCTGCATACGCTTGATCCGGCTACCTG
CCCATTCGACCACCAAGCGAAACATCGCATCGAGCGAGCACGTACTCGGATGGAAGCCGGTCTTGTCGAT
CAGGATGATCTGGACGAAGAGCATCAGGGGCTCGCGCCAGCCGAACTGTTCGCCAGGCTCAAGGCGAGCA
TGCCCGACGGCGAGGATCTCGTCGTGACCCATGGCGATGCCTGCTTGCCGAATATCATGGTGGAAAATGG
CCGCTTTTCTGGATTCATCGACTGTGGCCGGCTGGGTGTGGCGGACCGCTATCAGGACATAGCGTTGGCT
ACCCGTGATATTGCTGAAGAGCTTGGCGGCGAATGGGCTGACCGCTTCCTCGTGCTTTACGGTATCGCCG
CTCCCGATTCGCAGCGCATCGCCTTCTATCGCCTTCTTGACGAGTTCTTCTGAATTATTAACGCTTACAA
TTTCCTGATGCGGTATTTTCTCCTTACGCATCTGTGCGGTATTTCACACCGCATCAGGTGGCACTTTTCG
GGGAAATGTGCGCGGAACCCCTATTTGTTTATTTTTCTAAATACATTCAAATATGTATCCGCTCATGAGA
TTATCAAAAAGGATCTTCACCTAGATCCTTTTAAATTAAAAATGAAGTTTTAAATCAATCTAAAGTATAT
ATGAGTAAACTTGGTCTGACAGTTACCAATGCTTAATCAGTGAGGCACCTATCTCAGCGATCTGTCTATT
TCGTTCATCCATAGTTGCCTGACTCCCCGTCGTGTAGATAACTACGATACGGGAGGGCTTACCATCTGGC
CCCAGTGCTGCAATGATACCGCGAGACCCACGCTCACCGGCTCCAGATTTATCAGCAATAAACCAGCCAG
CCGGAAGGGCCGAGCGCAGAAGTGGTCCTGCAACTTTATCCGCCTCCATCCAGTCTATTAATTGTTGCCG
GGAAGCTAGAGTAAGTAGTTCGCCAGTTAATAGTTTGCGCAACGTTGTTGCCATTGCTACAGGCATCGTG
GTGTCACGCTCGTCGTTTGGTATGGCTTCATTCAGCTCCGGTTCCCAACGATCAAGGCGAGTTACATGAT
CCCCCATGTTGTGCAAAAAAGCGGTTAGCTCCTTCGGTCCTCCGATCGTTGTCAGAAGTAAGTTGGCCGC
AGTGTTATCACTCATGGTTATGGCAGCACTGCATAATTCTCTTACTGTCATGCCATCCGTAAGATGCTTT
TCTGTGACTGGTGAGTACTCAACCAAGTCATTCTGAGAATAGTGTATGCGGCGACCGAGTTGCTCTTGCC
CGGCGTCAATACGGGATAATACCGCGCCACATAGCAGAACTTTAAAAGTGCTCATCATTGGAAAACGTTC
TTCGGGGCGAAAACTCTCAAGGATCTTACCGCTGTTGAGATCCAGTTCGATGTAACCCACTCGTGCACCC
AACTGATCTTCAGCATCTTTTACTTTCACCAGCGTTTCTGGGTGAGCAAAAACAGGAAGGCAAAATGCCG
CAAAAAAGGGAATAAGGGCGACACGGAAATGTTGAATACTCATACTCTTCCTTTTTCAATATTATTGAAG
CATTTATCAGGGTTATTGTCTCATGACCAAAATCCCTTAACGTGAGTTTTCGTTCCACTGAGCGTCAGAC
CCCGTAGAAAAGATCAAAGGATCTTCTTGAGATCCTTTTTTTCTGCGCGTAATCTGCTGCTTGCAAACAA
AAAAACCACCGCTACCAGCGGTGGTTTGTTTGCCGGATCAAGAGCTACCAACTCTTTTTCCGAAGGTAAC
TGGCTTCAGCAGAGCGCAGATACCAAATACTGTTCTTCTAGTGTAGCCGTAGTTAGGCCACCACTTCAAG
AACTCTGTAGCACCGCCTACATACCTCGCTCTGCTAATCCTGTTACCAGTGGCTGCTGCCAGTGGCGATA
AGTCGTGTCTTACCGGGTTGGACTCAAGACGATAGTTACCGGATAAGGCGCAGCGGTCGGGCTGAACGGG
GGGTTCGTGCACACAGCCCAGCTTGGAGCGAACGACCTACACCGAACTGAGATACCTACAGCGTGAGCTA
TGAGAAAGCGCCACGCTTCCCGAAGGGAGAAAGGCGGACAGGTATCCGGTAAGCGGCAGGGTCGGAACAG
GAGAGCGCACGAGGGAGCTTCCAGGGGGAAACGCCTGGTATCTTTATAGTCCTGTCGGGTTTCGCCACCT
CTGACTTGAGCGTCGATTTTTGTGATGCTCGTCAGGGGGGCGGAGCCTATGGAAAAACGCCAGCAACGCG
GCCTTTTTACGGTTCCTGGCCTTTTGCTGGCCTTTTGCTCACATGTTCTTTCCTGCGTTATCCCCTGATT
CTGTGGATAACCGTATTACCGCCTTTGAGTGAGCTGATACCGCTCGCCGCAGCCGAACGACCGAGCGCAG
CGAGTCAGTGAGCGAGGAAGCGGAAG
